>Addgene plasmid #125437 | Lenti-(BB)-hPGK-KRAB-dCas9-P2A-BlastR rs12189774-guide2 | addgene full sequence | sequence record 251286 | Addgene NGS Result
GTTTTAGAGCTAGAAATAGCAAGTTAAAATAAGGCTAGTCCGTTATCAACTTGAAAAAGTGGCACCGAGT
CGGTGCTTTTTTGAATTCGCTAGCTAGGTCTTGAAAGGGGTTGGGGTTGCGCCTTTTCCAAGGCAGCCCT
GGGTTTGCGCAGGGACGCGGCTGCTCTGGGCGTGGTTCCGGGAAACGCAGCGGCGCCGACCCTGGGTCTC
GCACATTCTTCACGTCCGTTCGCAGCGTCACCCGGATCTTCGCCGCTACCCTTGTGGGCCCCCCGGCGAC
GCTTCCTGCTCCGCCCCTAAGTCGGGAAGGTTCCTTGCGGTTCGCGGCGTGCCGGACGTGACAAACGGAA
GCCGCACGTCTCACTAGTACCCTCGCAGACGGACAGCGCCAGGGAGCAATGGCAGCGCGCCGACCGCGAT
GGGCTGTGGCCAATAGCGGCTGCTCAGCAGGGCGCGCCGAGAGCAGCGGCCGGGAAGGGGCGGTGCGGGA
GGCGGGGTGTGGGGCGGTAGTGTGGGCCCTGTTCCTGCCCGCGCGGTGTTCCGCATTCTGCAAGCCTCCG
GAGCGCACGTCGGCAGTCGGCTCCCTCGTTGACCGAATCACCGACCTCTCTCCCCAGGACCGGTGATCCG
CCACCATGGATGCTAAGTCACTAACTGCCTGGTCCCGGACACTGGTGACCTTCAAGGATGTATTTGTGGA
CTTCACCAGGGAGGAGTGGAAGCTGCTGGACACTGCTCAGCAGATCGTGTACAGAAATGTGATGCTGGAG
AACTATAAGAACCTGGTTTCCTTGGGTTATCAGCTTACTAAGCCAGATGTGATCCTCCGGTTGGAGAAGG
GAGAAGAGCCCGGCGGTTCCGGCGGAGGGTCGATGGACAAGAAGTACAGCATCGGCCTGGCCATCGGCAC
CAACTCTGTCGGCTGGGCCGTGATCACCGACGAGTACAAGGTGCCCAGCAAGAAATTCAAGGTGCTGGGC
AACACCGACCGGCACAGCATCAAGAAGAACCTGATCGGCGCCCTGCTGTTCGACAGCGGAGAAACAGCCG
AGGCCACCCGGCTGAAGAGAACCGCCAGAAGAAGATACACCAGACGGAAGAACCGGATCTGCTATCTGCA
AGAGATCTTCAGCAACGAGATGGCCAAGGTGGACGACAGCTTCTTCCACAGACTGGAAGAGTCCTTCCTG
GTGGAAGAGGATAAGAAGCACGAGCGGCACCCCATCTTCGGCAACATCGTGGACGAGGTGGCCTACCACG
AGAAGTACCCCACCATCTACCACCTGAGAAAGAAACTGGTGGACAGCACCGACAAGGCCGACCTGCGGCT
GATCTATCTGGCCCTGGCCCACATGATCAAGTTCCGGGGCCACTTCCTGATCGAGGGCGACCTGAACCCC
GACAACAGCGACGTGGACAAGCTGTTCATCCAGCTGGTGCAGACCTACAACCAGCTGTTCGAGGAAAACC
CCATCAACGCCAGCGGCGTGGACGCCAAGGCCATCCTGTCTGCCAGACTGAGCAAGAGCAGACGGCTGGA
AAATCTGATCGCCCAGCTGCCCGGCGAGAAGAAGAATGGCCTGTTCGGCAACCTGATTGCCCTGAGCCTG
GGCCTGACCCCCAACTTCAAGAGCAACTTCGACCTGGCCGAGGATGCCAAACTGCAGCTGAGCAAGGACA
CCTACGACGACGACCTGGACAACCTGCTGGCCCAGATCGGCGACCAGTACGCCGACCTGTTTCTGGCCGC
CAAGAACCTGTCCGACGCCATCCTGCTGAGCGACATCCTGAGAGTGAACACCGAGATCACCAAGGCCCCC
CTGAGCGCCTCTATGATCAAGAGATACGACGAGCACCACCAGGACCTGACCCTGCTGAAAGCTCTCGTGC
GGCAGCAGCTGCCTGAGAAGTACAAAGAGATTTTCTTCGACCAGAGCAAGAACGGCTACGCCGGCTACAT
CGATGGCGGAGCCAGCCAGGAAGAGTTCTACAAGTTCATCAAGCCCATCCTGGAAAAGATGGACGGCACC
GAGGAACTGCTCGTGAAGCTGAACAGAGAGGACCTGCTGCGGAAGCAGCGGACCTTCGACAACGGCAGCA
TCCCCCACCAGATCCACCTGGGAGAGCTGCACGCCATTCTGCGGCGGCAGGAAGATTTTTACCCATTCCT
GAAGGACAACCGGGAAAAGATCGAGAAGATCCTGACCTTCCGCATCCCCTACTACGTGGGCCCTCTGGCC
AGGGGAAACAGCAGATTCGCCTGGATGACCAGAAAGAGCGAGGAAACCATCACCCCCTGGAACTTCGAGG
AAGTGGTGGACAAGGGCGCCAGCGCCCAGAGCTTCATCGAGCGGATGACCAACTTCGATAAGAACCTGCC
CAACGAGAAGGTGCTGCCCAAGCACAGCCTGCTGTACGAGTACTTCACCGTGTACAACGAGCTGACCAAA
GTGAAATACGTGACCGAGGGAATGAGAAAGCCCGCCTTCCTGAGCGGCGAGCAGAAAAAAGCCATCGTGG
ACCTGCTGTTCAAGACCAACCGGAAAGTGACCGTGAAGCAGCTGAAAGAGGACTACTTCAAGAAAATCGA
GTGCTTCGACTCCGTGGAAATCTCCGGCGTGGAAGATCGGTTCAACGCCTCCCTGGGCACATACCACGAT
CTGCTGAAAATTATCAAGGACAAGGACTTCCTGGACAATGAGGAAAACGAGGACATTCTGGAAGATATCG
TGCTGACCCTGACACTGTTTGAGGACAGAGAGATGATCGAGGAACGGCTGAAAACCTATGCCCACCTGTT
CGACGACAAAGTGATGAAGCAGCTGAAGCGGCGGAGATACACCGGCTGGGGCAGGCTGAGCCGGAAGCTG
ATCAACGGCATCCGGGACAAGCAGTCCGGCAAGACAATCCTGGATTTCCTGAAGTCCGACGGCTTCGCCA
ACAGAAACTTCATGCAGCTGATCCACGACGACAGCCTGACCTTTAAAGAGGACATCCAGAAAGCCCAGGT
GTCCGGCCAGGGCGATAGCCTGCACGAGCACATTGCCAATCTGGCCGGCAGCCCCGCCATTAAGAAGGGC
ATCCTGCAGACAGTGAAGGTGGTGGACGAGCTCGTGAAAGTGATGGGCCGGCACAAGCCCGAGAACATCG
TGATCGAAATGGCCAGAGAGAACCAGACCACCCAGAAGGGACAGAAGAACAGCCGCGAGAGAATGAAGCG
GATCGAAGAGGGCATCAAAGAGCTGGGCAGCCAGATCCTGAAAGAACACCCCGTGGAAAACACCCAGCTG
CAGAACGAGAAGCTGTACCTGTACTACCTGCAGAATGGGCGGGATATGTACGTGGACCAGGAACTGGACA
TCAACCGGCTGTCCGACTACGATGTGGACGCTATCGTGCCTCAGAGCTTTCTGAAGGACGACTCCATCGA
TAACAAAGTGCTGACTCGGAGCGACAAGAACCGGGGCAAGAGCGACAACGTGCCCTCCGAAGAGGTCGTG
AAGAAGATGAAGAACTACTGGCGCCAGCTGCTGAATGCCAAGCTGATTACCCAGAGGAAGTTCGACAATC
TGACCAAGGCCGAGAGAGGCGGCCTGAGCGAACTGGATAAGGCCGGCTTCATCAAGAGACAGCTGGTGGA
AACCCGGCAGATCACAAAGCACGTGGCACAGATCCTGGACTCCCGGATGAACACTAAGTACGACGAGAAC
GACAAACTGATCCGGGAAGTGAAAGTGATCACCCTGAAGTCCAAGCTGGTGTCCGATTTCCGGAAGGATT
TCCAGTTTTACAAAGTGCGCGAGATCAACAACTACCACCACGCCCACGACGCCTACCTGAACGCCGTCGT
GGGAACCGCCCTGATCAAAAAGTACCCTAAGCTGGAAAGCGAGTTCGTGTACGGCGACTACAAGGTGTAC
GACGTGCGGAAGATGATCGCCAAGAGCGAGCAGGAAATCGGCAAGGCTACCGCCAAGTACTTCTTCTACA
GCAACATCATGAACTTTTTCAAGACCGAGATTACCCTGGCCAACGGCGAGATCCGGAAGCGGCCTCTGAT
CGAGACAAACGGCGAAACAGGCGAGATCGTGTGGGATAAGGGCCGGGACTTTGCCACCGTGCGGAAAGTG
CTGTCTATGCCCCAAGTGAATATCGTGAAAAAGACCGAGGTGCAGACAGGCGGCTTCAGCAAAGAGTCTA
TCCTGCCCAAGAGGAACAGCGACAAGCTGATCGCCAGAAAGAAGGACTGGGACCCTAAGAAGTACGGCGG
CTTCGACAGCCCCACCGTGGCCTATTCTGTGCTGGTGGTGGCCAAAGTGGAAAAGGGCAAGTCCAAGAAA
CTGAAGAGTGTGAAAGAGCTGCTGGGGATCACCATCATGGAAAGAAGCAGCTTCGAGAAGAATCCCATCG
ACTTTCTGGAAGCCAAGGGCTACAAAGAAGTGAAAAAGGACCTGATCATCAAGCTGCCTAAGTACTCCCT
GTTCGAGCTGGAAAACGGCCGGAAGAGAATGCTGGCCTCTGCCGGCGAACTGCAGAAGGGAAACGAACTG
GCCCTGCCCTCCAAATATGTGAACTTCCTGTACCTGGCCAGCCACTATGAGAAGCTGAAGGGCTCCCCCG
AGGATAATGAGCAGAAACAGCTGTTTGTGGAACAGCACAAACACTACCTGGACGAGATCATCGAGCAGAT
CAGCGAGTTCTCCAAGAGAGTGATCCTGGCCGACGCTAATCTGGACAAGGTGCTGAGCGCCTACAACAAG
CACAGAGACAAGCCTATCAGAGAGCAGGCCGAGAATATCATCCACCTGTTTACCCTGACCAGTCTGGGAG
CCCCTGCCGCCTTCAAGTACTTTGACACCACCATCGACCGGAAGAGGTACACCAGCACCAAAGAGGTGCT
GGACGCCACCCTGATCCACCAGAGCATCACCGGCCTGTACGAGACACGGATCGACCTGTCTCAGCTGGGA
GGCGACGCCTATCCCTATGACGTGCCCGATTATGCCAGCCTGGGCAGCGGCTCCCCCAAGAAAAAACGCA
AGGTGGAAGATCCTAAGAAAAAGCGGAAAGTGGACGGCATTGGTAGTGGGAGCAACGGCAGCAGCGGGGA
TCCGGCCGCAACAAACTTCTCTCTGCTGAAACAAGCCGGAGATGTCGAAGAGAATCCTGGACCGATGGCC
AAGCCTTTGTCTCAAGAAGAATCCACCCTCATTGAAAGAGCAACGGCTACAATCAACAGCATCCCCATCT
CTGAAGACTACAGCGTCGCCAGCGCAGCTCTCTCTAGCGACGGCCGCATCTTCACTGGTGTCAATGTATA
TCATTTTACTGGGGGACCTTGTGCAGAACTCGTGGTGCTGGGCACTGCTGCTGCTGCGGCAGCTGGCAAC
CTGACTTGTATCGTCGCGATCGGAAATGAGAACAGGGGCATCTTGAGCCCCTGCGGACGGTGCCGACAGG
TGCTTCTCGATCTGCATCCTGGGATCAAAGCCATAGTGAAGGACAGTGATGGACAGCCGACGGCAGTTGG
GATTCGTGAATTGCTGCCCTCTGGTTATGTGTGGGAGGGCTAAGAATTCGATATCAAGCTTATCGGTAAT
CAACCTCTGGATTACAAAATTTGTGAAAGATTGACTGGTATTCTTAACTATGTTGCTCCTTTTACGCTAT
GTGGATACGCTGCTTTAATGCCTTTGTATCATGCTATTGCTTCCCGTATGGCTTTCATTTTCTCCTCCTT
GTATAAATCCTGGTTGCTGTCTCTTTATGAGGAGTTGTGGCCCGTTGTCAGGCAACGTGGCGTGGTGTGC
ACTGTGTTTGCTGACGCAACCCCCACTGGTTGGGGCATTGCCACCACCTGTCAGCTCCTTTCCGGGACTT
TCGCTTTCCCCCTCCCTATTGCCACGGCGGAACTCATCGCCGCCTGCCTTGCCCGCTGCTGGACAGGGGC
TCGGCTGTTGGGCACTGACAATTCCGTGGTGTTGTCGGGGAAATCATCGTCCTTTCCTTGGCTGCTCGCC
TGTGTTGCCACCTGGATTCTGCGCGGGACGTCCTTCTGCTACGTCCCTTCGGCCCTCAATCCAGCGGACC
TTCCTTCCCGCGGCCTGCTGCCGGCTCTGCGGCCTCTTCCGCGTCTTCGCCTTCGCCCTCAGACGAGTCG
GATCTCCCTTTGGGCCGCCTCCCCGCGTCGACTTTAAGACCAATGACTTACAAGGCAGCTGTAGATCTTA
GCCACTTTTTAAAAGAAAAGGGGGGACTGGAAGGGCTAATTCACTCCCAACGAAGACAAGATCTGCTTTT
TGCTTGTACTGGGTCTCTCTGGTTAGACCAGATCTGAGCCTGGGAGCTCTCTGGCTAACTAGGGAACCCA
CTGCTTAAGCCTCAATAAAGCTTGCCTTGAGTGCTTCAAGTAGTGTGTGCCCGTCTGTTGTGTGACTCTG
GTAACTAGAGATCCCTCAGACCCTTTTAGTCAGTGTGGAAAATCTCTAGCAGGGCCCGTTTAAACCCGCT
GATCAGCCTCGACTGTGCCTTCTAGTTGCCAGCCATCTGTTGTTTGCCCCTCCCCCGTGCCTTCCTTGAC
CCTGGAAGGTGCCACTCCCACTGTCCTTTCCTAATAAAATGAGGAAATTGCATCGCATTGTCTGAGTAGG
TGTCATTCTATTCTGGGGGGTGGGGTGGGGCAGGACAGCAAGGGGGAGGATTGGGAAGACAATAGCAGGC
ATGCTGGGGATGCGGTGGGCTCTATGGCTTCTGAGGCGGAAAGAACCAGCTGGGGCTCTAGGGGGTATCC
CC
[124 nt withheld, positions 6793-6916]
C
[91 nt withheld, positions 6918-7008]
A
[49 nt withheld, positions 7010-7058]
CCTTTGACGTTGGAGTCCACGTTCTTT
[37 nt withheld, positions 7086-7122]
ACCCTATCTCGGTCTATTCTTTTGATTTATAAGGGATTTTGCCGATTTCGGCCTATTGGTTAAAAAATGA
GCTGATTTAACAAAAATTTAACGCGAATTAATTCTGTGGAATGTGTGTCAGTTAGGGTGTGGAAAGTCCC
CAGGCTCCCCAGCAGGCAGAAGTATGCAAAGCATGCATCTCAATTAGTCAGCAACCAGGTGTGGAAAGTC
CCCAGGCTCCCCAGCAGGCAGAAGTATGCAAAGCATGCATCTCAATTAGTCAGCAACCATAGTCCCGCCC
CTAACTCCGCCCATCCCGCCCCTAACTCCGCCCAGTTCCGCCCATTCTCCGCCCCATGGCTGACTAATTT
TTTTTATTTATGCAGAGGCCGAGGCCGCCTCTGCCTCTGAGCTATTCCAGAAGTAGTGAGGAGGCTTTTT
TGGAGGCCTAGGCTTTTGCAAAAAGCTCCCGGGAGCTTGTATATCCATTTTCGGATCTGATCAGCACGTG
TTGACAATTAATCATCGGCATAGTATATCGGCATAGTATAATACGACAAGGTGAGGAACTAAACCATGGC
CAAGTTGACCAGTGCCGTTCCGGTGCTCACCGCGCGCGACGTCGCCGGAGCGGTCGAGTTCTGGACCGAC
CGGCTCGGGTTCTCCCGGGACTTCGTGGAGGACGACTTCGCCGGTGTGGTCCGGGACGACGTGACCCTGT
TCATCAGCGCGGTCCAGGACCAGGTGGTGCCGGACAACACCCTGGCCTGGGTGTGGGTGCGCGGCCTGGA
CGAGCTGTACGCCGAGTGGTCGGAGGTCGTGTCCACGAACTTCCGGGACGCCTCCGGGCCGGCCATGACC
GAGATCGGCGAGCAGCCGTGGGGGCGGGAGTTCGCCCTGCGCGACCCGGCCGGCAACTGCGTGCACTTCG
TGGCCGAGGAGCAGGACTGACACGTGCTACGAGATTTCGATTCCACCGCCGCCTTCTATGAAAGGTTGGG
CTTCGGAATCGTTTTCCGGGACGCCGGCTGGATGATCCTCCAGCGCGGGGATCTCATGCTGGAGTTCTTC
GCCCACCCCAACTTGTTTATTGCAGCTTATAATGGTTACAAATAAAGCAATAGCATCACAAATTTCACAA
ATAAAGCATTTTTTTCACTGCATTCTAGTTGTGGTTTGTCCAAACTCATCAATGTATCTTATCATGTCTG
TATACCGTCGACCTCTAGCTAGAGCTTGGCGTAATCATGGTCATAGCTGTTTCCTGTGTGAAATTGTTAT
CCGCTCACAATTCCACACAACATACGAGCCGGAAGCATAAAGTGTAAAGCCTGGGGTGCCTAATGAGTGA
GCTAACTCACATTAATTGCGTTGCGCTCACTGCCCGCTTTCCAGTCGGGAAACCTGTCGTGCCAGCTGCA
TTAATGAATCGGCCAACGCGCGGGGAGAGGCGGTTTGCGTATTGGGCGCTCTTCCGCTTCCTCGCTCACT
GACTCGCTGCGCTCGGTCGTTCGGCTGCGGCGAGCGGTATCAGCTCACTCAAAGGCGGTAATACGGTTAT
CCACAGAATCAGGGGATAACGCAGGAAAGAACATGTGAGCAAAAGGCCAGCAAAAGGCCAGGAACCGTAA
AAAGGCCGCGTTGCTGGCGTTTTTCCATAGGCTCCGCCCCCCTGACGAGCATCACAAAAATCGACGCTCA
AGTCAGAGGTGGCGAAACCCGACAGGACTATAAAGATACCAGGCGTTTCCCCCTGGAAGCTCCCTCGTGC
GCTCTCCTGTTCCGACCCTGCCGCTTACCGGATACCTGTCCGCCTTTCTCCCTTCGGGAAGCGTGGCGCT
TTCTCATAGCTCACGCTGTAGGTATCTCAGTTCGGTGTAGGTCGTTCGCTCCAAGCTGGGCTGTGTGCAC
GAACCCCCCGTTCAGCCCGACCGCTGCGCCTTATCCGGTAACTATCGTCTTGAGTCCAACCCGGTAAGAC
ACGACTTATCGCCACTGGCAGCAGCCACTGGTAACAGGATTAGCAGAGCGAGGTATGTAGGCGGTGCTAC
AGAGTTCTTGAAGTGGTGGCCTAACTACGGCTACACTAGAAGAACAGTATTTGGTATCTGCGCTCTGCTG
AAGCCAGTTACCTTCGGAAAAAGAGTTGGTAGCTCTTGATCCGGCAAACAAACCACCGCTGGTAGCGGTG
GTTTTTTTGTTTGCAAGCAGCAGATTACGCGCAGAAAAAAAGGATCTCAAGAAGATCCTTTGATCTTTTC
TACGGGGTCTGACGCTCAGTGGAACGAAAACTCACGTTAAGGGATTTTGGTCATGAGATTATCAAAAAGG
ATCTTCACCTAGATCCTTTTAAATTAAAAATGAAGTTTTAAATCAATCTAAAGTATATATGAGTAAACTT
GGTCTGACAGTTACCAATGCTTAATCAGTGAGGCACCTATCTCAGCGATCTGTCTATTTCGTTCATCCAT
AGTTGCCTGACTCCCCGTCGTGTAGATAACTACGATACGGGAGGGCTTACCATCTGGCCCCAGTGCTGCA
ATGATACCGCGAGACCCACGCTCACCGGCTCCAGATTTATCAGCAATAAACCAGCCAGCCGGAAGGGCCG
AGCGCAGAAGTGGTCCTGCAACTTTATCCGCCTCCATCCAGTCTATTAATTGTTGCCGGGAAGCTAGAGT
AAGTAGTTCGCCAGTTAATAGTTTGCGCAACGTTGTTGCCATTGCTACAGGCATCGTGGTGTCACGCTCG
TCGTTTGGTATGGCTTCATTCAGCTCCGGTTCCCAACGATCAAGGCGAGTTACATGATCCCCCATGTTGT
GCAAAAAAGCGGTTAGCTCCTTCGGTCCTCCGATCGTTGTCAGAAGTAAGTTGGCCGCAGTGTTATCACT
CATGGTTATGGCAGCACTGCATAATTCTCTTACTGTCATGCCATCCGTAAGATGCTTTTCTGTGACTGGT
GAGTACTCAACCAAGTCATTCTGAGAATAGTGTATGCGGCGACCGAGTTGCTCTTGCCCGGCGTCAATAC
GGGATAATACCGCGCCACATAGCAGAACTTTAAAAGTGCTCATCATTGGAAAACGTTCTTCGGGGCGAAA
ACTCTCAAGGATCTTACCGCTGTTGAGATCCAGTTCGATGTAACCCACTCGTGCACCCAACTGATCTTCA
GCATCTTTTACTTTCACCAGCGTTTCTGGGTGAGCAAAAACAGGAAGGCAAAATGCCGCAAAAAAGGGAA
TAAGGGCGACACGGAAATGTTGAATACTCATACTCTTCCTTTTTCAATATTATTGAAGCATTTATCAGGG
TTATTGTCTCATGAGCGGATACATATTTGAATGTATTTAGAAAAATAAACAAATAGGGGTTCCGCGCACA
TTTCCCCGAAAAGTGCCACCTGACGTCGACGGATCGGGAGATCTCCCGATCCCCTATGGTGCACTCTCAG
TACAATCTGCTCTGATGCCGCATAGTTAAGCCAGTATCTGCTCCCTGCTTGTGTGTTGGAGGTCGCTGAG
TAGTGCGCGAGCAAAATTTAAGCTACAACAAGGCAAGGCTTGACCGACAATTGCATGAAGAATCTGCTTA
GGGTTAGGCGTTTTGCGCTGCTTCGCGATGTACGGGCCAGATATACGCGTTGACATTGATTATTGACTAG
TTATTAATAGTAATCAATTACGGGGTCATTAGTTCATAGCCCATATATGGAGTTCCGCGTTACATAACTT
ACGGTAAATGGCCCGCCTGGCTGACCGCCCAACGACCCCCGCCCATTGACGTCAATAATGACGTATGTTC
CCATAGTAACGCCAATAGGGACTTTCCATTGACGTCAATGGGTGGAGTATTTACGGTAAACTGCCCACTT
GGCAGTACATCAAGTGTATCATATGCCAAGTACGCCCCCTATTGACGTCAATGACGGTAAATGGCCCGCC
TGGCATTATGCCCAGTACATGACCTTATGGGACTTTCCTACTTGGCAGTACATCTACGTATTAGTCATCG
CTATTACCATGGTGATGCGGTTTTGGCAGTACATCAATGGGCGTGGATAGCGGTTTGACTCACGGGGATT
TCCAAGTCTCCACCCCATTGACGTCAATGGGAGTTTGTTTTGGCACCAAAATCAACGGGACTTTCCAAAA
TGTCGTAACAACTCCGCCCCATTGACGCAAATGGGCGGTAGGCGTGTACGGTGGGAGGTCTATATAAGCA
GCGCGTTTTGCCTGTACTGGGTCTCTCTGGTTAGACCAGATCTGAGCCTGGGAGCTCTCTGGCTAACTAG
GGAACCCACTGCTTAAGCCTCAATAAAGCTTGCCTTGAGTGCTTCAAGTAGTGTGTGCCCGTCTGTTGTG
TGACTCTGGTAACTAGAGATCCCTCAGACCCTTTTAGTCAGTGTGGAAAATCTCTAGCAGTGGCGCCCGA
ACAGGGACTTGAAAGCGAAAGGGAAACCAGAGGAGCTCTCTCGACGCAGGACTCGGCTTGCTGAAGCGCG
CACGGCAAGAGGCGAGGGGCGGCGACTGGTGAGTACGCCAAAAATTTTGACTAGCGGAGGCTAGAAGGAG
AGAGATGGGTGCGAGAGCGTCAGTATTAAGCGGGGGAGAATTAGATCGCGATGGGAAAAAATTCGGTTAA
GGCCAGGGGGAAAGAAAAAATATAAATTAAAACATATAGTATGGGCAAGCAGGGAGCTAGAACGATTCGC
AGTTAATCCTGGCCTGTTAGAAACATCAGAAGGCTGTAGACAAATACTGGGACAGCTACAACCATCCCTT
CAGACAGGATCAGAAGAACTTAGATCATTATATAATACAGTAGCAACCCTCTATTGTGTGCATCAAAGGA
TAGAGATAAAAGACACCAAGGAAGCTTTAGACAAGATAGAGGAAGAGCAAAACAAAAGTAAGACCACCGC
ACAGCAAGCGGCCGCTGATCTTCAGACCTGGAGGAGGAGATATGAGGGACAATTGGAGAAGTGAATTATA
TAAATATAAAGTAGTAAAAATTGAACCATTAGGAGTAGCACCCACCAAGGCAAAGAGAAGAGTGGTGCAG
AGAGAAAAAAGAGCAGTGGGAATAGGAGCTTTGTTCCTTGGGTTCTTGGGAGCAGCAGGAAGCACTATGG
GCGCAGCGTCAATGACGCTGACGGTACAGGCCAGACAATTATTGTCTGGTATAGTGCAGCAGCAGAACAA
TTTGCTGAGGGCTATTGAGGCGCAACAGCATCTGTTGCAACTCACAGTCTGGGGCATCAAGCAGCTCCAG
GCAAGAATCCTGGCTGTGGAAAGATACCTAAAGGATCAACAGCTCCTGGGGATTTGGGGTTGCTCTGGAA
AACTCATTTGCACCACTGCTGTGCCTTGGAATGCTAGTTGGAGTAATAAATCTCTGGAACAGATTTGGAA
TCACACGACCTGGATGGAGTGGGACAGAGAAATTAACAATTACACAAGCTTAATACACTCCTTAATTGAA
GAATCGCAAAACCAGCAAGAAAAGAATGAACAAGAATTATTGGAATTAGATAAATGGGCAAGTTTGTGGA
ATTGGTTTAACATAACAAATTGGCTGTGGTATATAAAATTATTCATAATGATAGTAGGAGGCTTGGTAGG
TTTAAGAATAGTTTTTGCTGTACTTTCTATAGTGAATAGAGTTAGGCAGGGATATTCACCATTATCGTTT
CAGACCCACCTCCCAACCCCGAGGGGACCCGACAGGCCCGAAGGAATAGAAGAAGAAGGTGGAGAGAGAG
ACAGAGACAGATCCATTCGATTAGTGAACGGATCGGCACTGCGTGCGCCAATTCTGCAGACAAATGGCAG
TATTCATCCACAATTTTAAAAGAAAAGGGGGGATTGGGGGGTACAGTGCAGGGGAAAGAATAGTAGACAT
AATAGCAACAGACATACAAACTAAAGAATTACAAAAACAAATTACAAAAATTCAAAATTTTCGGGTTTAT
TACAGGGACAGCAGAGATCCAGTTTGGTTAATTAAGGTACCGAGGGCCTATTTCCCATGATTCCTTCATA
TTTGCATATACGATACAAGGCTGTTAGAGAGATAATTAGAATTAATTTGACTGTAAACACAAAGATATTA
GTACAAAATACGTGACGTAGAAAGTAATAATTTCTTGGGTAGTTTGCAGTTTTAAAATTATGTTTTAAAA
TGGACTATCATATGCTTACCGTAACTTGAAAGTATTTCGATTTCTTGGCTTTATATATCTTGTGGAAAGG
ACGAAACACCGACTAATGGGGGTGGTACCTG
Features (pLannotate 1.2.2; 34 found; start..end, strand, type, name):
      1..76      +  misc_RNA       gRNA scaffold: guide RNA scaffold for the Streptococcus pyogenes CRISPR/Cas9 system
    107..617     +  promoter       hPGK promoter: human phosphoglycerate kinase 1 promoter
    666..851     +  CDS            KRAB: Krüppel-associated box (KRAB) transcriptional repression domain from the human zinc finger protein ZNF10 (Margolin et al., 1994)
    873..4976    +  CDS            Cas9: Cas9 (Csn1) endonuclease from the Streptococcus pyogenes Type II CRISPR/Cas system generates RNA-guided double strand breaks in DNA
   5175..5573    +  CDS            BSD: blasticidin S deaminase; Aspergillus terreus BSD; confers resistance to blasticidin
   5574..5595    +  misc_feature   MCS (fragment): pBluescript multiple cloning site
   5598..6186    +  misc_feature   WPRE: woodchuck hepatitis virus posttranscriptional regulatory element
   6237..6256    +  misc_feature   cPPT/CTS (fragment): central polypurine tract and central termination sequence of HIV-1
   6258..6491    +  LTR            3' LTR (ΔU3): self-inactivating 3' long terminal repeat (LTR) from HIV-1
   6523..6747    +  polyA_signal   bGH poly(A) signal: bovine growth hormone polyadenylation signal
   6751..6772    +  promoter       SV40 promoter (fragment): SV40 enhancer and early promoter
   6793..7221    +  rep_origin     f1 ori (sequence partly withheld): f1 bacteriophage origin of replication; arrow indicates direction of (+) strand synthesis
   7235..7564    +  promoter       SV40 promoter: SV40 enhancer and early promoter
   7612..7659    +  promoter       EM7 promoter: synthetic bacterial promoter&nbsp
   7678..8052    +  CDS            BleoR: antibiotic-binding protein; Sh ble from Streptoalloteichus hindustanus; confers resistance to bleomycin, phleomycin, and Zeocin™
   8062..8187    +  CDS            ble (fragment): BLE_KLEPN - Experimental evidence at protein level: Swiss-Prot protein existence level 1. Binding protein with a strong affinity to the bleomycin family of antibiotics. Binds to CL990; an antimitotic-antibiotic compound. From Klebsiella pneumoniae.
   8182..8303    +  polyA_signal   SV40 poly(A) signal: SV40 polyadenylation signal
   8374..8396    -  protein_bind   lac operator (fragment): The lac repressor binds to the lac operator to inhibit transcription in E. coli. This inhibition can be relieved by adding lactose or isopropyl-β-D-thiogalactopyranoside (IPTG). lac repressor encoded by lacI
   8400..8430    -  promoter       lac promoter: promoter for the E. coli lac operon
   8445..8466    -  protein_bind   CAP binding site: CAP binding activates transcription in the presence of cAMP. E. coli catabolite activator protein
   8479..8571    -  CDS            lacI (fragment): lac repressor; lacI; The lac repressor binds to the lac operator to inhibit transcription in E. coli. This inhibition can be relieved by adding lactose or isopropyl-β-D-thiogalactopyranoside (IPTG).
   8754..9342    -  rep_origin     ori: high-copy-number ColE1/pMB1/pBR322/pUC origin of replication
   9513..10373   -  CDS            AmpR: β-lactamase; bla; confers resistance to ampicillin, carbenicillin, and related antibiotics
  10374..10478   -  promoter       AmpR promoter: bla
  10537..10589   -  misc_feature   bom (fragment): basis of mobility region from pBR322
  10744..11123   +  enhancer       CMV enhancer: human cytomegalovirus immediate early enhancer
  11124..11323   +  promoter       CMV promoter: human cytomegalovirus (CMV) immediate early promoter
  11341..11521   +  LTR            5' LTR (truncated): truncated 5' long terminal repeat (LTR) from HIV-1
  11568..11693   +  misc_feature   HIV-1 Ψ: packaging signal of human immunodeficiency virus type 1
  11677..12040   +  CDS            HIV-1 gag (fragment): gag protein from human immunodeficiency virus 1; gag
  12186..12419   +  misc_feature   RRE: The Rev response element (RRE) of HIV-1 allows for Rev-dependent mRNA export from the nucleus to the cytoplasm.
  12796..12896   +  CDS            Rev (fragment): human immunodeficiency virus 1 (HIV-1) Rev protein; rev; enhances nuclear export of unspliced and incompletely spliced viral mRNAs
  12946..13063   +  misc_feature   cPPT/CTS: central polypurine tract and central termination sequence of HIV-1
  13114..13354   +  promoter       U6 promoter: RNA polymerase III promoter for human U6 snRNA
