[The description below was written by a language model from this plasmid's Addgene catalogue record and pLannotate feature annotations shown in this document.]
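Description:
Lenti-(BB)-hPGK-KRAB-dCas9-P2A-BlastR rs12189774-guide2 is an all-in-one, third-generation-style self-inactivating lentiviral CRISPR interference vector of about 13.4 kb, derived from the depositing lab's empty Lenti-(BB)-hPGK-KRAB-dCas9-P2A-BlastR backbone by inserting a guide sequence. In bacteria it is maintained through a high-copy ColE1/pUC-type origin with ampicillin resistance. The backbone also carries an f1 origin and an SV40/EM7-driven bleomycin/Zeocin resistance cassette that lies outside the LTR-flanked region and so is not transferred with the virus. The viral genome is transcribed from a CMV enhancer/promoter fused to a truncated HIV-1 5' LTR. It contains the Ψ packaging signal, a partial gag sequence, the RRE for Rev-dependent export, a cPPT/CTS, a WPRE to enhance transcript expression, and a ΔU3 3' LTR followed by a bGH polyadenylation signal.

Two expression units make up the payload. A human U6 Pol III promoter drives a single guide RNA, with the spacer placed just upstream of the S. pyogenes gRNA scaffold; the annotation is split across the numbering origin of the circular sequence. A human PGK promoter then drives the ZNF10 KRAB repression domain fused to Cas9, which the annotation tool labels simply as Cas9 but the record describes as catalytically dead dCas9. The record lists a C-terminal HA tag, and the fusion is linked by a P2A peptide to blasticidin S deaminase, so transduced mammalian cells can be selected with blasticidin. The guide directs KRAB-dCas9 to a human pancreatic islet enhancer containing the type 2 diabetes-associated variant rs12189774 at the VEGFA GWAS locus. This allows epigenetic silencing of the enhancer without DNA cleavage, to test its regulatory function and target genes.
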