Addgene plasmid #125437: Lenti-(BB)-hPGK-KRAB-dCas9-P2A-BlastR rs12189774-guide2
Purpose: CRISPR-mediated repression of human islet enhancer containing T2D-associated variant rs12189774 (VEGFA GWAS locus)
Depositing lab: Jorge Ferrer. Depositing organization: Imperial College London. Publication: Human pancreatic islet three-dimensional chromatin architecture provides insights into the genetics of type 2 diabetes. Miguel-Escalada I, Bonas-Guarch S, Cebola I, Ponsa-Cobas J, Mendieta-Esteban J, Atla G, Javierre BM, Rolando DMY, Farabella I, Morgan CC, Garcia-Hurtado J, Beucher A, Moran I, Pasquali L, Ramos-Rodriguez M, Appel EVR, Linneberg A, Gjesing AP, Witte DR, Pedersen O, Grarup N, Ravassard P, Torrents D, Mercader JM, Piemonti L, Berney T, de Koning EJP, Kerr-Conte J, Pattou F, Fedko IO, Groop L, Prokopenko I, Hansen T, Marti-Renom MA, Fraser P, Ferrer J. Nat Genet. 2019 Jun 28. pii: 10.1038/s41588-019-0457-0. doi: 10.1038/s41588-019-0457-0. PubMed 31253982.
Backbone
  Vector backbone: Lenti-(BB)-hPGK-KRAB-dCas9-P2A-BlastR
  Backbone manufacturer: Jorge Ferrer (Addgene #118155)
  Vector type: Mammalian Expression, Lentiviral, CRISPR
  Selectable markers: Blasticidin
Growth in bacteria
  Bacterial resistance: Ampicillin, 100 μg/mL
  Growth temperature: 37°C
  Growth strain: Stbl3
  Copy number: High Copy
Gene/Insert
  Gene/Insert name: KRAB-dCas9-2A-BlastR
  gRNA/shRNA sequence: ACTAATGGGGGTGGTACCTG
  Species: H. sapiens (human)
  Promoter: hPGK and U6
  Tag / fusion protein: HA (C terminal on backbone)
  Cloning method: Restriction Enzyme; 5′ cloning site Unknown (destroyed during cloning); 3′ cloning site Unknown (destroyed during cloning)
  Sequencing primers: 5′ GATCCGCCACCATGGATGC
Terms and licenses: Academic/Nonprofit Terms; Industry Terms: Not Available to Industry
How to cite: Lenti-(BB)-hPGK-KRAB-dCas9-P2A-BlastR rs12189774-guide2 was a gift from Jorge Ferrer (Addgene plasmid # 125437 ; http://n2t.net/addgene:125437 ; RRID:Addgene_125437)
