>Addgene plasmid #125437 | Lenti-(BB)-hPGK-KRAB-dCas9-P2A-BlastR rs12189774-guide2 | depositor partial sequence | sequence record 240052 | Guide RNA, gRNA scaffold
NNNNNNNNNNNNNNTNNAGTTTTANATTATNTTTTAAAATGGACTATCATATGCTTACCGTAACTTGAAA
GTATTTCGATTTCTTGGCTTTATATATCTTGTGGAAAGGACGAAACACCGACTAATGGGGGTGGTACCTG
GTTTTAGAGCTAGAAATAGCAAGTTAAAATAAGGCTAGTCCGTTATCAACTTGAAAAAGTGGCACCGAGT
CGGTGCTTTTTTGAATTCGCTAGCTAGGTCTTGAAAGGGGTTGGGGTTGCGCCTTTTCCAAGGCAGCCCT
GGGTTTGCGCAGGGACGCGGCTGCTCTGGGCGTGGTTCCGGGAAACGCAGCGGCGCCGACCCTGGGTCTC
GCACATTCTTCACGTCCGTTCGCAGCGTCACCCGGATCTTCGCCGCTACCCTTGTGGGCCCCCCGGCGAC
GCTTCCTGCTCCGCCCCTAAGTCGGGAAGGTTCCTTGCGGTTCGCGGCGTGCCGGACGTGACAAACGGAA
GCCGCACGTCTCACTAGTACCCTCGCAGACGGACAGCGCCAGGGAGCAATGGCAGCGCGCCGACCGCGAT
GGGCTGTGGCCAATAGCGGCTGCTCAGCAGGGCGCGCCGAGAGCAGCGGCCGGGAAGGGGCGGTGCGGGA
GGCGGGGTGTGGGGCGGTAGTGTGGGCCCTGTTCCTGCCCGCGCGGTGTTCCGCATTCTGCAAGCCTCCG
GAGCGCACGTCGGCAGTCGGCTCCCTCGTTGACCGAATCACCGACCTCTCTCTCCAGGACCGGTGATCCG
CCACCATGGATGCTAAGTCACTAACTGCCTGGTCCCGGACACTGGTGATCTTCAAGGATGTATTTGTGGA
CTTCACCTGGGAGGAATGGAAGCTGTNGTNCACTGCTCANC
